>Addgene plasmid #235288 | EF1a-TS.FF6x1-mRuby2(miRE.FF4)-bGH | addgene full sequence | sequence record 472808 | Addgene NGS Result
CGCTAGTAGACTGCAGGTGGGCCCGAGCTTAAGTAACTAACTAACAGGAAGAGTTTGTAGAAACGCAAAA
AGGCCATCCGTCAGGATGGCCTTCTGCTTAGTTTGATGCCTGGCAGTTTATGGCGGGCGTCCTGCCCGCC
ACCCTCCGGGCCGTTGCTTCACAACGTTCAAATCCGCTCCCGGCGGATTTGTCCTACTCAGGAGAGCGTT
CACCGACAAACAACAGATAAAACGAAAGGCCCAGTCTTCCGACTGAGCCTTTCGTTTTATTTGATGCCTG
GCAGTTCCCTACTCTCGCTTAGTAGTTAGACGTCCCCGAGATCCATGCTAGCGGTAATACGGTTATCCAC
AGAATCAGGGGATAACGCAGGAAAGAACATGTGAGCAAAAGGCCAGCAAAAGGCCAGGAACCGTAAAAAG
GCCGCGTTGCTGGCGTTTTTCCATAGGCTCCGCCCCCCTGACGAGCATCACAAAAATCGACGCTCAAGTC
AGAGGTGGCGAAACCCGACAGGACTATAAAGATACCAGGCGTTTCCCCCTGGAAGCTCCCTCGTGCGCTC
TCCTGTTCCGACCCTGCCGCTTACCGGATACCTGTCCGCCTTTCTCCCTTCGGGAAGCGTGGCGCTTTCT
CATAGCTCACGCTGTAGGTATCTCAGTTCGGTGTAGGTCGTTCGCTCCAAGCTGGGCTGTGTGCACGAAC
CCCCCGTTCAGCCCGACCGCTGCGCCTTATCCGGTAACTATCGTCTTGAGTCCAACCCGGTAAGACACGA
CTTATCGCCACTGGCAGCAGCCACTGGTAACAGGATTAGCAGAGCGAGGTATGTAGGCGGTGCTACAGAG
TTCTTGAAGTGGTGGCCTAACTACGGCTACACTAGAAGAACAGTATTTGGTATCTGCGCTCTGCTGAAGC
CAGTTACCTTCGGAAAAAGAGTTGGTAGCTCTTGATCCGGCAAACAAACCACCGCTGGTAGCGGTGGTTT
TTTTGTTTGCAAGCAGCAGATTACGCGCAGAAAAAAAGGATCTCAAGAAGATCCTTTGATCTTTTCTACG
GGGTCTGACGCTCAGTGGAACGGGGCCCAATCTGAATAATGTTACAACCAATTAACCAATTCTGATTAGA
AAAACTCATCGAGCATCAAATGAAACTGCAATTTATTCATATCAGGATTATCAATACCATATTTTTGAAA
AAGCCGTTTCTGTAATGAAGGAGAAAACTCACCGAGGCAGTTCCATAGGATGGCAAGATCCTGGTATCGG
TCTGCGATTCCGACTCGTCCAACATCAATACAACCTATTAATTTCCCCTCGTCAAAAATAAGGTTATCAA
GTGAGAAATCACCATGAGTGACGACTGAATCCGGTGAGAATGGCAAAAGTTTATGCATTTCTTTCCAGAC
TTGTTCAACAGGCCAGCCATTACGCTCGTCATCAAAATCACTCGCATCAACCAAACCGTTATTCATTCGT
GATTGCGCCTGAGCTAGACGAAATACGCGATCGCTGTTAAAAGGACAATTACAAACAGGAATCGAATGCA
ACCGGCGCAGGAACACTGCCAGCGCATCAACAATATTTTCACCTGAATCAGGATATTCTTCTAATACCTG
GAATGCTGTTTTTCCGGGGATCGCAGTGGTGAGTAACCATGCATCACCAGGAGTACGGATAAAATGCTTG
ATGGTCGGAAGAGGCATAAATTCCGTCAGCCAGTTTAGTCTGACCATCTCATCTGTAACATCATTGGCAA
CGCTACCTTTGCCATGTTTCAGAAACAACTCTGGCGCATCGGGCTTCCCATACAAGCGATAGATTGTCGC
ACCTGATTGCCCGACATTATCGCGAGCCCATTTATACCCATATAAATCAGCATCCATGTTGGAATTTAAT
CGCGGCCTCGACGTTTCCCGTTGAATATGGCTCATAACACCCCTTGTATTACTGTTTATGTAAGCAGACA
GTTTTATTGTTCATGATGATATATTTTTATCTTGTGCAATGTAACATCAGAGATTTTGAGACACGGGCAC
CTGCAGTCTTCGTACTGCTCCGGTGCCCGTCAGTGGGCAGAGCGCACATCGCCCACAGTCCCCGAGAAGT
TGGGGGGAGGGGTCGGCAATTGAACCGGTGCCTAGAGAAGGTGGCGCGGGGTAAACTGGGAAAGTGATGT
CGTGTACTGGCTCCGCCTTTTTCCCGAGGGTGGGGGAGAACCGTATATAAGTGCAGTAGTCGCCGTGAAC
GTTCTTTTTCGCAACGGGTTTGCCGCCAGAACACAGGTAAGTGCCGTGTGTGGTTCCCGCGGGCCTGGCC
TCTTTACGGGTTATGGCCCTTGCGTGCCTTGAATTACTTCCACGCCCCTGGCTGCAGTACGTGATTCTTG
ATCCCGAGCTTCGGGTTGGAAGTGGGTGGGAGAGTTCGAGGCCTTGCGCTTAAGGAGCCCCTTCGCCTCG
TGCTTGAGTTGAGGCCTGGCTTGGGCGCTGGGGCCGCCGCGTGCGAATCTGGTGGCACCTTCGCGCCTGT
CTCGCTGCTTTCGATAAGTCTCTAGCCATTTAAAATTTTTGATGACCTGCTGCGACGCTTTTTTTCTGGC
AAGATAGTCTTGTAAATGCGGGCCAAGATCTGCACACTGGTATTTCGGTTTTTGGGGCCGCGGGCGGCGA
CGGGGCCCGTGCGTCCCAGCGCACATGTTCGGCGAGGCGGGGCCTGCGAGCGCGGCCACCGAGAATCGGA
CGGGGGTAGTCTCAAGCTGGCCGGCCTGCTCTGGTGCCTGGCCTCGCGCCGCCGTGTATCGCCCCGCCCT
GGGCGGCAAGGCTGGCCCGGTCGGCACCAGTTGCGTGAGCGGAAAGATGGCCGCTTCCCGGCCCTGCTGC
AGGGAGCTCAAAATGGAGGACGCGGCGCTCGGGAGAGCGGGCGGGTGAGTCACCCACACAAAGGAAAAGG
GCCTTTCCGTCCTCAGCCGTCGCTTCATGTGACTCCACGGAGTACCGGGCGCCGTCCAGGCACCTCGATT
AGTTCTCGAGCTTTTGGAGTACGTCGTCTTTAGGTTGGGGGGAGGGGTTTTATGCGATGGAGTTTCCCCA
CACTGAGTGGGTGGAGACTGAAGTTAGGCCAGCTTGGCACTTGATGTAATTCTCCTTGGAATTTGCCCTT
TTTGAGTTTGGATCTTGGTTCATTCTCAAGCCTCAGACAGTGGTTCAAAGTTTTTTTCTTCCATTTCAGG
TGTCGTGAGAGCTCGTTTAGTGAACCGTCAGATCGCCTGGAGACGCCATCCACGCTGTAATGTAAGCTTG
TGGAACCAAAGAGATTCCTCATAAACCTAGGACAAGCCACCATGGTGTCTAAGGGCGAAGAGCTGATCAA
GGAAAATATGCGTATGAAGGTAAGTGTGCTCGCTTCGGCAGCACATATACTATGTTGAATGAGGCTTCAG
TACTTTACAGAATCGTTGCCTGCACATCTTGGAAACACTTGCTGGGATTACTTCTTCAGGGACTTCTTAA
CCCAACAGAAGGCTCGAGAAGGTATATTGCTGTTGACAGTGAGCGCCGCTTGAAGTCTTTAATTAAATAG
TGAAGCCACAGATGTATTTAATTAAAGACTTCAAGCGGTGCCTACTGCCTCGGACTTCAAGGGGCTAGAA
TTCAAGGGGCTACTTTAGGAGCAATTATCTTGTTTACTAAAACTGAATACCTTGCTATCTCTTTGATACA
TTTTTACAAAGCTGAATTAAAATGGTATAAATTAAATCACTTTTTTCAATTGTACTAACTTCGAGTCTTC
TTTTTTTTTTTCACAGGTGGTCATGGAAGGTTCGGTCAACGGCCACCAATTCAAATGCACAGGTGAAGGA
GAAGGCAATCCGTACATGGGAACTCAAACCATGAGGATCAAAGTCATCGAGGGAGGACCCCTGCCATTTG
CCTTTGACATTCTTGCCACGTCGTTCATGTATGGCAGCCGTACTTTTATCAAGTACCCGAAAGGCATTCC
TGATTTCTTTAAACAGTCCTTTCCTGAGGGTTTTACTTGGGAAAGAGTTACGAGATACGAAGATGGTGGA
GTCGTCACCGTCATGCAGGACACCAGCCTTGAGGATGGCTGTCTCGTTTACCACGTCCAAGTCAGAGGGG
TAAACTTTCCCTCCAATGGTCCCGTGATGCAGAAGAAGACCAAGGGTTGGGAGCCTAATACAGAGATGAT
GTATCCAGCAGATGGTGGTCTGAGGGGATACACTCATATGGCACTGAAAGTTGATGGTGGTGGCCATCTG
TCTTGCTCTTTCGTAACAACTTACAGGTCAAAAAAGACCGTCGGGAACATCAAGATGCCCGGTATCCATG
CCGTTGATCACCGCCTGGAAAGGTTAGAGGAAAGTGACAATGAAATGTTCGTAGTACAACGCGAACACGC
AGTTGCCAAGTTCGCCGGGCTTGGTGGTGGGATGGACGAGCTGTACAAGTAACAACGTTGCACCTGTGCC
TTCTAGTTGCCAGCCATCTGTTGTTTGCCCCTCCCCCGTGCCTTCCTTGACCCTGGAAGGTGCCACTCCC
ACTGTCCTTTCCTAATAAAATGAGGAAATTGCATCGCATTGTCTGAGTAGGTGTCATTCTATTCTGGGGG
GTGGGGTGGGGCAGGACAGCAAGGGGGAGGATTGGGAAGACAATAGCAGGCATGCTGGGGATGCGGTGGG
CTCTATGG
Features (pLannotate 1.2.2; 12 found; start..end, strand, type, name):
     68..95      -  terminator     rrnB T2 terminator: transcription terminator T2 from the E. coli rrnB gene
    227..270     +  terminator     rrnB T1 terminator: Escherichia coli rrnB; transcription terminator T1 from the E. coli rrnB gene
    438..1026    -  rep_origin     ori: high-copy-number ColE1/pMB1/pBR322/pUC origin of replication
   1116..1925    -  CDS            KanR: aminoglycoside phosphotransferase; aph(3')-Ia; confers resistance to kanamycin in bacteria or G418 (Geneticin®) in eukaryotes
   2065..2276    +  promoter       EF-1α core promoter: core promoter for human elongation factor EF-1α
   2277..2390    +  intron         EF-1α intron A (fragment): intron upstream of the start codon of human EF-1α
   3016..3219    +  intron         EF-1α intron A: truncated intron upstream of the start codon of human EF-1α
   3228..3262    +  promoter       TRE3GV promoter (fragment): 3rd-generation Tet-responsive promoter that can be activated by binding of Tet-On® 3G, optimized for retroviral and lentiviral vectors
   3332..3382    +  CDS            mRuby2 (fragment): mRuby2 is a basic (constitutively fluorescent) red fluorescent protein published in 2012, derived from Entacmaea quadricolor. It has moderate acid sensitivity.
   3641..3753    +  ncRNA          3' miR-30a: sequence downstream of the 71-nt precursor of the human miR-30a microRNA (Zeng et al., 2002) miRNA
   3795..4459    +  CDS            mRuby2 (fragment): monomeric red fluorescent protein derived from mRuby, with improved photophysical properties (Lam et al., 2012)
   4474..4698    +  polyA_signal   bGH poly(A) signal: bovine growth hormone polyadenylation signal
