[The description below was written by a language model from this plasmid's Addgene catalogue record and pLannotate feature annotations shown in this document.]
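Description:
EF1a-TS.FF6x1-mRuby2(miRE.FF4)-bGH is a 4.7 kb mammalian expression plasmid for synthetic biology, assembled by Golden Gate cloning into the compact pShip.USI (upstream inverted) backbone. In bacteria it is maintained through a high-copy ColE1/pUC-type origin and selected with kanamycin via an aph(3')-Ia resistance gene. rrnB T1 and T2 terminators lie in the bacterial portion of the plasmid, upstream of the mammalian cassette, where such elements generally serve to insulate against read-through.

The payload is a single transcription unit driven by the human EF1a promoter, annotated as the core promoter plus intron A, and terminated by the bovine growth hormone polyadenylation signal. The coding sequence is mRuby2, a monomeric red fluorescent protein derived from Entacmaea quadricolor. In the feature table mRuby2 appears as two fragments separated by a region that includes miR-30a flanking sequence. This is consistent with the construct name, which indicates a miRE-format (miR-30-based) synthetic FF4 microRNA embedded within the reporter gene, presumably in an intronic context, though the record does not annotate the intron itself. The name also indicates a single copy of an FF6 microRNA target site (TS.FF6x1) between the promoter and the reporter; the short TRE3GV promoter fragment called in that region is probably a sequence-similarity match rather than a functional Tet-responsive element.

Because the expressed microRNA (FF4) does not match the target site on the transcript (FF6), the microRNA is produced but should not repress its own mRNA. This fits the stated purpose: an open-loop ComMAND circuit regulating mRuby2 with miRE-FF4 design 2. Such a construct would serve as the unregulated comparator for closed-loop, microRNA-based circuits designed to control transgene dosage in mammalian cells.
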