Addgene plasmid #235288: EF1a-TS.FF6x1-mRuby2(miRE.FF4)-bGH
Purpose: ComMAND open-loop circuit regulating mRuby2 with miRE-FF4 design 2
Depositing lab: Kate Galloway. Depositing organization: Massachusetts Institute of Technology. Publication: Model-guided design of microRNA-based gene circuits supports precise dosage of transgenic cargoes into diverse primary cells. Love KS, Johnstone CP, Peterman EL, Gaglione S, Birnbaum ME, Galloway KE. Cell Syst. 2025 Apr 22:101269. doi: 10.1016/j.cels.2025.101269. PubMed 40300600.
Backbone
  Vector backbone: pShip.USI (upstream inverted)
  Backbone manufacturer: Galloway lab
  Backbone size w/o insert (bp): 2046
  Vector type: Mammalian Expression, Synthetic Biology
Growth in bacteria
  Bacterial resistance: Kanamycin, 50 μg/mL
  Growth temperature: 30°C
  Growth strain: NEB Stable
  Copy number: High Copy
Gene/Insert
  Gene/Insert name: mRuby2
  Species: Entacmaea quadricolor
  Insert size (bp): 711
  Promoter: EF1a (human EF1a)
  Cloning method: Golden Gate
  Sequencing primers: 5′ CATCAGAGATTTTGAGACAC; 3′ gcgtttctacaaactcttcc
Resource information
  A portion of this plasmid was derived from a plasmid made by: Addgene #90236
Terms and licenses: Academic/Nonprofit Terms; Industry Terms: Not Available to Industry
Depositor comments: Alt name: pKG3173 ; Please visit https://doi.org/10.1101/2024.06.25.600629 for bioRxiv preprint.
How to cite: EF1a-TS.FF6x1-mRuby2(miRE.FF4)-bGH was a gift from Kate Galloway (Addgene plasmid # 235288 ; http://n2t.net/addgene:235288 ; RRID:Addgene_235288)
