>Addgene plasmid #235288 | EF1a-TS.FF6x1-mRuby2(miRE.FF4)-bGH | depositor partial sequence | sequence record 463200 | mRuby2(miRE.FF4), mRuby2 with intronic microRNA
ATGGTGTCTAAGGGCGAAGAGCTGATCAAGGAAAATATGCGTATGAAGGTAAGTGTGCTCGCTTCGGCAG
CACATATACTATGTTGAATGAGGCTTCAGTACTTTACAGAATCGTTGCCTGCACATCTTGGAAACACTTG
CTGGGATTACTTCTTCAGGGACTTCTTAACCCAACAGAAGGCTCGAGAAGGTATATTGCTGTTGACAGTG
AGCGCCGCTTGAAGTCTTTAATTAAATAGTGAAGCCACAGATGTATTTAATTAAAGACTTCAAGCGGTGC
CTACTGCCTCGGACTTCAAGGGGCTAGAATTCAAGGGGCTACTTTAGGAGCAATTATCTTGTTTACTAAA
ACTGAATACCTTGCTATCTCTTTGATACATTTTTACAAAGCTGAATTAAAATGGTATAAATTAAATCACT
TTTTTCAATTGTACTAACTTCGAGTCTTCTTTTTTTTTTTCACAGGTGGTCATGGAAGGTTCGGTCAACG
GCCACCAATTCAAATGCACAGGTGAAGGAGAAGGCAATCCGTACATGGGAACTCAAACCATGAGGATCAA
AGTCATCGAGGGAGGACCCCTGCCATTTGCCTTTGACATTCTTGCCACGTCGTTCATGTATGGCAGCCGT
ACTTTTATCAAGTACCCGAAAGGCATTCCTGATTTCTTTAAACAGTCCTTTCCTGAGGGTTTTACTTGGG
AAAGAGTTACGAGATACGAAGATGGTGGAGTCGTCACCGTCATGCAGGACACCAGCCTTGAGGATGGCTG
TCTCGTTTACCACGTCCAAGTCAGAGGGGTAAACTTTCCCTCCAATGGTCCCGTGATGCAGAAGAAGACC
AAGGGTTGGGAGCCTAATACAGAGATGATGTATCCAGCAGATGGTGGTCTGAGGGGATACACTCATATGG
CACTGAAAGTTGATGGTGGTGGCCATCTGTCTTGCTCTTTCGTAACAACTTACAGGTCAAAAAAGACCGT
CGGGAACATCAAGATGCCCGGTATCCATGCCGTTGATCACCGCCTGGAAAGGTTAGAGGAAAGTGACAAT
GAAATGTTCGTAGTACAACGCGAACACGCAGTTGCCAAGTTCGCCGGGCTTGGTGGTGGGATGGACGAGC
TGTACAAG
